>Addgene plasmid #152119 | pGBW-m4134177 | depositor full sequence | sequence record 295131 | Full Sequence
CACCATGTCACTGGAGAACGTTGCTTTCAATGTAGTGAACAAGGGGCACTTTGACGGACAGCAAGGCGAA
GTGCCGGTCAGTATCATAAATAATACGGTGTACACCAAAGTCGATGGTGTTGACGTGGAGTTATTTGAAA
ACAAGACAACTTTGCCTGTCAATGTGGCCTTCGAGCTGTGGGCAAAACGCAACATTAAGCCAGTACCCGA
AGTGAAAATCCTCAACAATCTTGGCGTTGATATTGCCGCAAACACTGTTATCTGGGATTATAAGCGAGAT
GCGCCTGCCCATATATCCACCATTGGAGTGTGTTCTATGACAGACATCGCTAAAAAGCCCACCGAGACAA
TTTGCGCGCCACTCACGGTATTCTTTGACGGGAGGGTCGACGGTCAGGTGGATCTGTTTAGAAATGCCCG
TAACGGCGTACTTATTACTGAAGGAAGCGTGAAAGGCCTACAGCCCAGTGTTGGGCCGAAGCAAGCAAGC
CTAAATGGAGTCACACTGATCGGAGAGGCTGTGAAAACCCAGTTCAACTACTATAAGAAGGTCGACGGCG
TGGTTCAGCAGCTGCCTGAGACATACTTTACCCAATCGCGGAATCTGCAAGAATTTAAGCCCAGATCCCA
GATGGAGATTGACTTCTTGGAACTGGCCATGGATGAGTTCATCGAACGGTATAAGCTCGAGGGCTACGCC
TTCGAGCACATAGTTTATGGGGATTTTTCTCATTCACAGTTAGGCGGTCTGCACTTGCTCATCGGATTAG
CGAAACGCTTTAAAGAGAGCCCATTCGAACTTGAAGACTTTATCCCAATGGACTCAACTGTGAAGAATTA
CTTCATAACTGACGCTCAGACAGGGTCCAGCAAGTGCGTCTGTTCTGTTATTGATTTGCTACTTGATGAT
TTCGTGGAGATTATTAAATCACAGGACCTGTCCGTGGTTTCGAAGGTCGTGAAAGTAACCATCGACTATA
CGGAAATTAGTTTCATGCTTTGGTGTAAGGATGGCCATGTGGAGACATTTTATCCTAAGCTCCAGGAAAA
CCTTTACTTTCAGTCGAAAGAAACCGCGGCAGCTAAGTTCGAGAGGCAGCACATGGACAGTTAAGGATCC
GCAGGCCTCTGCTAGCTTGACTGACTGAGATACAGCGTACCTTCAGCTCACAGACATGATAAGATACATT
GATGAGTTTGGACAAACCACAACTAGAATGCAGTGAAAAAAATGCTTTATTTGTGAAATTTGTGATGCTA
TTGCTTTATTTGTAACCATTATAAGCTGCAATAAACAAGTTAACAACAACAATTGCATTCATTTTATGTT
TCAGGTTCAGGGGGAGGTGTGGGAGGTTTTTTAAAGCAAGTAAAACCTCTACAAATGTGGTATTGGCCCA
TCTCTATCGGTATCGTAGCATAACCCCTTGGGGCCTCTAAACGGGTCTTGAGGGGTTTTTTGTGCCCCTC
GGGCCGGATTGCTATCTACCGGCATTGGCGCAGAAAAAAATGCCTGATGCGACGCTGCGCGTCTTATACT
CCCACATATGCCAGATTCAGCAACGGATACGGCTTCCCCAACTTGCCCACTTCCATACGTGTCCTCCTTA
CCAGAAATTTATCCTTAAGGTCGTCAGCTATCCTGCAGGCGATCTCTCGATTTCGATCAAGACATTCCTT
TAATGGTCTTTTCTGGACACCACTAGGGGTCAGAAGTAGTTCATCAAACTTTCTTCCCTCCCTAATCTCA
TTGGTTACCTTGGGCTATCGAAACTTAATTAACCAGTCAAGTCAGCTACTTGGCGAGATCGACTTGTCTG
GGTTTCGACTACGCTCAGAATTGCGTCAGTCAAGTTCGATCTGGTCCTTGCTATTGCACCCGTTCTCCGA
TTACGAGTTTCATTTAAATCATGTGAGCAAAAGGCCAGCAAAAGGCCAGGAACCGTAAAAAGGCCGCGTT
GCTGGCGTTTTTCCATAGGCTCCGCCCCCCTGACGAGCATCACAAAAATCGACGCTCAAGTCAGAGGTGG
CGAAACCCGACAGGACTATAAAGATACCAGGCGTTTCCCCCTGGAAGCTCCCTCGTGCGCTCTCCTGTTC
CGACCCTGCCGCTTACCGGATACCTGTCCGCCTTTCTCCCTTCGGGAAGCGTGGCGCTTTCTCATAGCTC
ACGCTGTAGGTATCTCAGTTCGGTGTAGGTCGTTCGCTCCAAGCTGGGCTGTGTGCACGAACCCCCCGTT
CAGCCCGACCGCTGCGCCTTATCCGGTAACTATCGTCTTGAGTCCAACCCGGTAAGACACGACTTATCGC
CACTGGCAGCAGCCACTGGTAACAGGATTAGCAGAGCGAGGTATGTAGGCGGTGCTACAGAGTTCTTGAA
GTGGTGGCCTAACTACGGCTACACTAGAAGAACAGTATTTGGTATCTGCGCTCTGCTGAAGCCAGTTACC
TTCGGAAAAAGAGTTGGTAGCTCTTGATCCGGCAAACAAACCACCGCTGGTAGCGGTGGTTTTTTTGTTT
GCAAGCAGCAGATTACGCGCAGAAAAAAAGGATCTCAAGAAGATCCTTTGATCTTTTCTACGGGGTCTGA
CGCTCAGTGGAACGAAAACTCACGTTAAGGGATTTTGGTCATGAGATTATCAAAAAGGATCTTCACCTAG
ATCCTTTTAAATTAAAAATGAAGTTTTAAATCAATCTAAAGTATATATGAGTAAACTTGGTCTGACAGTT
ACCAATGCTTAATCAGTGAGGCACCTATCTCAGCGATCTGTCTATTTCGTTCATCCATAGTTGCATTTAA
ATTTCCGAACTCTCCAAGGCCCTCGTCGGAAAATCTTCAAACCTTTCGTCCGATCCATCTTGCAGGCTAC
CTCTCGAACGAACTATCGCAAGTCTCTTGGCCGGCCTTGCGCCTTGGCTATTGCTTGGCAGCGCCTATCG
CCAGGTATTACTCCAATCCCGAATATCCGAGATCGGGATCACCCGAGAGAAGTTCAACCTACATCCTCAA
TCCCGATCTATCCGAGATCCGAGGAATATCGAAATCGGGGCGCGCCTGGCCTCCGCGCCGGGTTTTGGCG
CCTCCCGCGGGCGCCCCCCTCGTCACGGCGAGCGCTGCCACGTCAGACGAAGGGCGCAGGAGCGTCCTGA
TCCTTCCGCCCGGACGCTCAGGACAGCGGCCCGCTGCTCATAAGACTCGGCCTTAGAACCCCAGTATCAG
CAGAAGGACATTTTAGGACGGGACTTGGGTGACTCTAGGGCACTGGTTTTCTTTCCAGAGAGCGGAACAG
GCGAGGAAAAGTAGTCCCTTCTCGGCGATTCTGCGGAGGGATCTCCGTGGGGCGGTGAACGCCGATGATT
ATATAAGGACGCGCCGGGTGTGGCACAGCTAGTTCCGTCGCAGCCGGGATTTGGGTCGCGGTTCTTGTTT
GTGGATCGCTGTGATCGTCACTTGGTGAGTAGCGGGCTGCTGGGCTGGCCGGGGCTTTCGTGGCCGCCGG
GCCGCTCGGTGGGACGGAAGCGTGTGGAGAGACCGCCAAGGGCTGTAGTCTGGGTCCGCGAGCAAGGTTG
CCCTGAACTGGGGGTTGGGGGGAGCGCAGCAAAATGGCGGCTGTTCCCGAGTCTTGAATGGAAGACGCTT
GTGAGGCGGGCTGTGAGGTCGTTGAAACAAGGTGGGGGGCATGGTGGGCGGCAAGAACCCAAGGTCTTGA
GCCCTTCGCTAATGCGGGAAAGCTCTTATTCGGGTGAGATGGGCTGGGCACCATCTGGGGACCCTGACGT
GAAGTTTGTCACTGACTGGAGAACTCGGTTTGTCGTCTGTTGCGGGGGCGGCAGTTATGGCGGTGCCGTT
GGGCAGTGCACCCGTACCTTTGGGAGCGCGCGCCCTCGTCGTGTCGTGACGTCACCCGTTCTGTTGGCTT
ATAATGCAGGGTGGGGCCACCTGCCGGTAGGTGTGCGGTAGGCTTTTCTCCGTCGCAGGACGCAGGGTTC
GGGCCTAGGGTAGGCTCTCCTGAATCGACAGGCGCCGGACCTCTGGTGAGGGGAGGGATAAGTGAGGCGT
CAGTTTCTTTGGTCGGTTTTATGTACCTATCTTCTTAAGTAGCTGAAGCTCCGGTTTTGAACTATGCGCT
CGGGGTTGGCGAGTGTGTTTTGTGAAGTTTTTTAGGCACCTTTTGAAATGTAATCATTTGGGTCAATATG
TAATTTTCAGTGTTAGACTTGTAAATTGTCCGCTAAATTCTGGCCGTTTTTGGCTTTTTTGTTAGACAAC
ATGGGTAAAAAGCCTGAACTCACCGCGACGTCTGTCGAGAAGTTTCTGATCGAAAAGTTCGACAGCGTCT
CCGACCTGATGCAGCTCTCGGAGGGCGAAGAATCTCGTGCTTTCAGCTTCGATGTAGGAGGGCGTGGATA
TGTCCTGCGGGTAAATAGCTGCGCCGATGGTTTCTACAAAGATCGTTATGTTTATCGGCACTTTGCATCC
GCCGCGCTCCCGATTCCGGAAGTGCTTGACATTGGGGAGTTCAGCGAGAGCCTGACCTATTGCATCTCCC
GCCGTGCACAGGGTGTCACGTTGCAAGACCTGCCTGAAACCGAACTGCCCGCTGTTCTGCAGCCGGTCGC
GGAGGCAATGGATGCCATCGCTGCCGCCGATCTTAGCCAGACGAGCGGGTTCGGCCCATTCGGACCGCAA
GGAATCGGTCAATACACTACATGGCGTGATTTCATATGCGCGATTGCTGATCCCCATGTGTATCACTGGC
AAACTGTGATGGACGACACCGTCAGTGCGTCCGTCGCGCAGGCTCTCGATGAGCTGATGCTTTGGGCCGA
GGACTGCCCCGAAGTCCGGCACCTCGTGCACGCGGATTTCGGCTCCAACAATGTCCTGACGGACAATGGC
CGCATAACAGCGGTCATTGACTGGAGCGAGGCGATGTTCGGGGATTCCCAATACGAGGTCGCCAACATCT
TCTTCTGGAGGCCGTGGTTGGCTTGTATGGAGCAGCAGACGCGCTACTTCGAGCGGAGGCATCCGGAGCT
TGCAGGATCGCCCCGGCTCCGGGCGTATATGCTCCGCATTGGTCTTGACCAACTCTATCAGAGCTTGGTT
GACGGCAATTTCGATGATGCAGCTTGGGCGCAGGGTCGATGCGACGCAATCGTCCGATCCGGAGCCGGGA
CTGTCGGGCGTACACAAATCGCCCGCAGAAGCGCCGCCGTCTGGACCGATGGCTGTGTAGAAGTACTCGC
CGATAGTGGAAACCGACGCCCCAGCACTCGTCCGAGGGCAAAGGAATAAGCTAGTATGTAAGCCTAGTCT
TAGATAATAAAATCGCTATCCATCGAAGATGGATGTGTGTTGGTTTTTTGTGTGTGTAACGCTAGGCGCG
CCTGGTGTACCGAGAACGATCCTCTCAGTGCGAGTCTCGACGATCCATATCGTTGCTTGGCAGTCAGCCA
GTCGGAATCCAGCTTGGGACCCAGGAAGTCCAATCGTCAGATATTGTACTCAAGCCTGGTCACGGCAGCG
TACCGATCTGTTTAAACCTAGATATTGATAGTCTGATCGGTCAACGTATAATCGAGTCCTAGCTTTTGCA
AACATCTATCAAGAGACAGGATCAGCAGGAGGCTTTCGCATGAGTATTCAACATTTCCGTGTCGCCCTTA
TTCCCTTTTTTGCGGCATTTTGCCTTCCTGTTTTTGCTCACCCAGAAACGCTGGTGAAAGTAAAAGATGC
TGAAGATCAGTTGGGTGCGCGAGTGGGTTACATCGAACTGGATCTCAACAGCGGTAAGATCCTTGAGAGT
TTTCGCCCCGAAGAACGCTTTCCAATGATGAGCACTTTTAAAGTTCTGCTATGTGGCGCGGTATTATCCC
GTATTGACGCCGGGCAAGAGCAACTCGGTCGCCGCATACACTATTCTCAGAATGACTTGGTTGAGTATTC
ACCAGTCACAGAAAAGCATCTTACGGATGGCATGACAGTAAGAGAATTATGCAGTGCTGCCATAACCATG
AGTGATAACACTGCGGCCAACTTACTTCTGACAACGATTGGAGGACCGAAGGAGCTAACCGCTTTTTTGC
ACAACATGGGGGATCATGTAACTCGCCTTGATCGTTGGGAACCGGAGCTGAATGAAGCCATACCAAACGA
CGAGCGTGACACCACGATGCCTGTAGCAATGGCAACAACCTTGCGTAAACTATTAACTGGCGAACTACTT
ACTCTAGCTTCCCGGCAACAGTTGATAGACTGGATGGAGGCGGATAAAGTTGCAGGACCACTTCTGCGCT
CGGCCCTTCCGGCTGGCTGGTTTATTGCTGATAAATCTGGAGCCGGTGAGCGTGGGTCTCGCGGTATCAT
TGCAGCACTGGGGCCAGATGGTAAGCCCTCCCGTATCGTAGTTATCTACACGACGGGGAGTCAGGCAACT
ATGGATGAACGAAATAGACAGATCGCTGAGATAGGTGCCTCACTGATTAAGCATTGGTAACCGATTCTAG
GTGCATTGGCGCAGAAAAAAATGCCTGATGCGACGCTGCGCGTCTTATACTCCCACATATGCCAGATTCA
GCAACGGATACGGCTTCCCCAACTTGCCCACTTCCATACGTGTCCTCCTTACCAGAAATTTATCCTTAAG
ATCGTTTAAACTCGACTCTGGCTCTATCGAATCTCCGTCGTTTCGAGCTTACGCGAACAGCCGTGGCGCT
CATTTGCTCGTCGGGCATCGAATCTCGTCAGCTATCGTCAGCTTACCTTTTTGGCAGCGATCGCGGCTCC
CGACATCTTGGACCATTAGCTCCACAGGTATCTTCTTCCCTCTAGTGGTCATAACAGCAGCTTCAGCTAC
CTCTCAATTCAAAAAACCCCTCAAGACCCGTTTAGAGGCCCCAAGGGGTTATGCTATCAATCGTTGCGTT
ACACACACAAAAAACCAACACACATCCATCTTCGATGGATAGCGATTTTATTATCTAACTGCTGATCGAG
TGTAGCCAGATCTAGTAATCAATTACGGGGTCATTAGTTCATAGCCCATATATGGAGTTCCGCGTTACAT
AACTTACGGTAAATGGCCCGCCTGGCTGACCGCCCAACGACCCCCGCCCATTGACGTCAATAATGACGTA
TGTTCCCATAGTAACGCCAATAGGGACTTTCCATTGACGTCAATGGGTGGAGTATTTACGGTAAACTGCC
CACTTGGCAGTACATCAAGTGTATCATATGCCAAGTACGCCCCCTATTGACGTCAATGACGGTAAATGGC
CCGCCTGGCATTATGCCCAGTACATGACCTTATGGGACTTTCCTACTTGGCAGTACATCTACGTATTAGT
CATCGCTATTACCATGCTGATGCGGTTTTGGCAGTACATCAATGGGCGTGGATAGCGGTTTGACTCACGG
GGATTTCCAAGTCTCCACCCCATTGACGTCAATGGGAGTTTGTTTTGGCACCAAAATCAACGGGACTTTC
CAAAATGTCGTAACAACTCCGCCCCATTGACGCAAATGGGCGGTAGGCGTGTACGGTGGGAGGTCTATAT
AAGCAGAGCTGGTTTAGTGAACCGTCAGATCAGATCTTTGTCGATCCTACCATCCACTCGACACACCCGC
CAGCGGCCGC
Features (pLannotate 1.2.2; 19 found; start..end, strand, type, name):
      8..1045    +  CDS            rep (fragment): R1AB_SARS2 - Experimental evidence at protein level: Swiss-Prot protein existence level 1. [2'-O-methyltransferase]: Methyltransferase that mediates mRNA cap 2'-O-ribose methylation to the 5'-cap structure of viral mRNAs. N7-methyl guanosine cap is a prerequisite for binding of nsp16. Therefore plays an essential role in viral mRNAs cap methylation which is essential to evade immune system. From Severe acute respiratory syndrome coronavirus 2 (2019-nCoV) (SARS-CoV-2).
   1180..1301    -  polyA_signal   SV40 poly(A) signal: SV40 polyadenylation signal
   1324..1393    -  CDS            large T antigen (fragment): large T antigen from SV40 (simian virus 40)
   1416..1462    +  terminator     T7 terminator: transcription terminator for bacteriophage T7 RNA polymerase
   1492..1628    +  terminator     rrnG terminator: transcription terminator from the E. coli ribosomal RNA rrnG operon (Albrechtsen et al., 1991)
   1673..1744    +  misc_feature   3' β-globin insulator: insulator downstream of the human β-globin locus (Farrell et al., 2002)
   1970..2558    -  rep_origin     ori: high-copy-number ColE1/pMB1/pBR322/pUC origin of replication
   2730..2794    -  CDS            bla(M) (fragment): β-lactamase lacking the signal sequence; bla(M); allows cytosolic expression of β-lactamase
   3058..4267    +  promoter       UbC promoter: human ubiquitin C promoter
   4277..5298    +  CDS            HygR (fragment): hygromycin B phosphotransferase confers resistance to hygromycin
   5326..5374    +  polyA_signal   poly(A) signal: synthetic polyadenylation signal
   5640..6500    +  CDS            AmpR: β-lactamase; bla; confers resistance to ampicillin, carbenicillin, and related antibiotics
   6513..6649    +  terminator     rrnG terminator: transcription terminator from the E. coli ribosomal RNA rrnG operon (Albrechtsen et al., 1991)
   6794..6865    +  misc_feature   5' β-globin insulator: insulator upstream of the human β-globin locus (Farrell et al., 2002)
   6870..6916    -  terminator     T7 terminator: transcription terminator for bacteriophage T7 RNA polymerase
   6934..6982    -  polyA_signal   poly(A) signal: synthetic polyadenylation signal
   7063..7366    +  enhancer       CMV enhancer: human cytomegalovirus immediate early enhancer
   7439..7456    -  promoter       CMV promoter (fragment): human cytomegalovirus (CMV) immediate early promoter
   7519..7570    +  promoter       CMVd2 promoter: truncated human cytomegalovirus (CMV) immediate early promoter that yields moderately reduced expression relative to the full-length promoter
