[The description below was written by a language model from this plasmid's Addgene catalogue record and pLannotate feature annotations shown in this document.]
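Description:
pGBW-m4134177 is a mammalian expression plasmid built on the pTwist_CMV_Hygro_6 backbone that carries the wild-type coding sequence for the SARS-CoV-2 endoRNAse, a cleavage product of the ORF1ab replicase polyprotein. In bacteria it is maintained as a high-copy plasmid through a ColE1/pUC-type origin and selected with ampicillin via a full-length β-lactamase gene. For selection in mammalian cells it carries a separate cassette in which the human ubiquitin C promoter drives hygromycin B phosphotransferase, followed by a synthetic polyadenylation signal.

The insert of about 1 kb sits at the start of the sequence record, downstream of the CMV enhancer and promoter elements that span the end of the circular map. The annotation tool matches this region to the SARS-CoV-2 replicase polyprotein, but the functional text attached to that hit describes the 2'-O-methyltransferase. That text is a generic polyprotein annotation and does not describe this fragment, which the catalogue identifies as the endoRNAse. According to the catalogue, the backbone supplies a C-terminal S-tag preceded by a cleavable TEV site, allowing detection or affinity capture of the protein and later removal of the tag. These tag elements are not individually annotated in the feature table. An SV40 poly(A) signal lies downstream of the insert, although it is annotated on the reverse strand. The expression unit is flanked by bacterial and T7 transcription terminators and by 5' and 3' β-globin insulator elements, which help shield it from read-through and neighbouring transcription. The plasmid is intended for transient or hygromycin-selected stable expression of this viral enzyme in mammalian cells, for example for functional or interaction studies.
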