Addgene plasmid #152119: pGBW-m4134177
Purpose: Mammalian expression plasmid for SARS-CoV-2 endoRNAse
Depositing lab: Ginkgo Bioworks & Benjie Chen. Depositing organization: Ginkgo Bioworks.
Backbone
  Vector backbone: pTwist_CMV_Hygro_6
  Backbone size w/o insert (bp): 6525
  Vector type: Mammalian Expression
  Selectable markers: Hygromycin
Growth in bacteria
  Bacterial resistance: Ampicillin, 100 μg/mL
  Growth temperature: 37°C
  Growth strain: DH5alpha
  Copy number: High Copy
Gene/Insert
  Gene/Insert name: SARS-CoV-2 endoRNAse
  Species: Severe acute respiratory syndrome coronavirus 2
  Insert size (bp): 1037
  Mutation: wt
  Entrez Gene: ORF1ab (a.k.a. GU280_gp01)
  Promoter: CMV
  Tag / fusion protein: Cleavable TEV;S-tag (C terminal on backbone)
  Cloning method: Unknown
Resource information
  A portion of this plasmid was derived from a plasmid made by: GinkgoBioworks
Depositor comments: NCBI reference sequence: YP_009725310.1
How to cite: pGBW-m4134177 was a gift from Ginkgo Bioworks & Benjie Chen (Addgene plasmid # 152119 ; http://n2t.net/addgene:152119 ; RRID:Addgene_152119)
